Addgene plasmid #236857: NanoBRET Assay Vector, HaloTag-KRAS(G12D)
Purpose: Express HaloTag(R)-KRAS(G12D) in Mammalian Cells under a CMV promoter
Depositing lab: Promega Corporation.
Backbone
  Vector backbone: pFN222K HaloTag(R) CMV-Blast BiBRET Vector
  Vector type: Mammalian Expression
  Selectable markers: Blasticidin
Growth in bacteria
  Bacterial resistance: Kanamycin, 50 μg/mL
  Growth temperature: 37°C
  Growth strain: DH5alpha
  Copy number: High Copy
Gene/Insert
  Gene/Insert name: KRAS
  Species: H. sapiens (human)
  Mutation: G12D
  Entrez Gene: KRAS (a.k.a. 'C-K-RAS, C-K-RAS, CFC2, K-RAS2A, K-RAS2B, K-RAS4A, K-RAS4B, K-Ras, K-Ras 2, KI-RAS, KRAS1, KRAS2, NS, NS3, OES, RALD, RASK2, c-Ki-ras, c-Ki-ras2)
  Promoter: CMV
  Tag / fusion protein: HaloTag (R) (N terminal on backbone)
  Cloning method: Other
Terms and licenses: Academic/Nonprofit Terms; Industry Terms
How to cite: NanoBRET Assay Vector, HaloTag-KRAS(G12D) was a gift from Promega Corporation (Addgene plasmid # 236857)
