[The description below was written by a language model from this plasmid's Addgene catalogue record and pLannotate feature annotations shown in this document.]
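Description:
NanoBRET Assay Vector, HaloTag-KRAS(G12D) is a 5.7 kb mammalian expression plasmid built on the pFN222K HaloTag CMV-Blast BiBRET backbone. It is maintained in E. coli through a high-copy ColE1/pUC-type origin and selected with kanamycin, with resistance supplied by a neo/nptII gene driven by the synthetic bacterial EM7 promoter; a single loxP site is annotated just upstream of that cassette, though the record does not explain its role. For selection in mammalian cells, a separate cassette on the opposite strand places the blasticidin S deaminase gene (BSD) under the SV40 enhancer/early promoter with a synthetic polyadenylation signal.

The payload is human KRAS carrying the oncogenic G12D substitution, fused at its N terminus to HaloTag, a modified bacterial dehalogenase that bonds covalently to chloroalkane ligands. A TEV protease recognition site lies between the tag and the K-Ras coding sequence, in principle allowing the two to be separated by cleavage. Transcription is driven by the CMV immediate-early enhancer and promoter, followed by a chimeric β-globin/immunoglobulin intron, which generally improves expression, and a T7 promoter immediately upstream of the open reading frame that could support in vitro transcription. A short multiple cloning site remnant and an SV40 poly(A) signal follow the insert.

As the name indicates, the plasmid is meant for NanoBRET assays. In this format, a HaloTag fusion labelled with a fluorescent chloroalkane ligand typically acts as the energy acceptor for a NanoLuc-tagged partner protein, so that protein interactions can be measured in living cells. The record does not name the partner construct or the specific interaction being assayed.
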