Features (pLannotate 1.2.2; 19 found; start..end, strand, type, name):
      3..84      -  polyA_signal   SV40 poly(A) signal: SV40 polyadenylation signal
    107..190     -  CDS            large T antigen (fragment): large T antigen from SV40 (simian virus 40)
    255..620     +  enhancer       CMV enhancer: human cytomegalovirus immediate early enhancer
    622..821     +  promoter       CMV promoter: human cytomegalovirus (CMV) immediate early promoter
    960..1092    +  intron         chimeric intron: chimera between introns from human β-globin and immunoglobulin heavy chain genes
   1136..1154    +  promoter       T7 promoter: promoter for bacteriophage T7 RNA polymerase
   1170..2060    +  CDS            HaloTag®: modified bacterial dehalogenase that forms covalent bonds with chloroalkane derivatives
   2073..2093    +  CDS            TEV site: tobacco etch virus (TEV) protease recognition and cleavage site
   2109..2675    +  CDS            K-Ras: human small GTPase proto-oncoprotein
   2684..2739    +  misc_feature   MCS: pUC18/19 multiple cloning site
   2788..2909    -  polyA_signal   SV40 poly(A) signal: SV40 polyadenylation signal
   2932..3000    -  CDS            large T antigen (fragment): large T antigen from SV40 (simian virus 40)
   3024..3057    +  protein_bind   loxP: Cre-mediated recombination occurs in the 8-bp core sequence (GCATACAT). Cre recombinase
   3067..3114    +  promoter       EM7 promoter: synthetic bacterial promoter&nbsp
   3146..3937    +  CDS            neo: KKA2_KLEPN - Also known as kan, nptII. Experimental evidence at protein level: Swiss-Prot protein existence level 1. Resistance to kanamycin, neomycin, paromomycin, ribostamycin, butirosin and gentamicin B. From Klebsiella pneumoniae.
   4098..4686    -  rep_origin     ori: high-copy-number ColE1/pMB1/pBR322/pUC origin of replication
   4812..4860    -  polyA_signal   poly(A) signal: synthetic polyadenylation signal
   4884..5282    -  CDS            BSD: blasticidin S deaminase; Aspergillus terreus BSD; confers resistance to blasticidin
   5313..5670    -  promoter       SV40 promoter: SV40 enhancer and early promoter
>Addgene plasmid #236857 | NanoBRET Assay Vector, HaloTag-KRAS(G12D) | depositor full sequence | sequence record 470698 | NanoBRET Assay Vector, HaloTag-KRAS(G12D) sequence 5746 bps
CGGCAGTGAAAAAAATGCTTTATTTGTGAAATTTGTGATGCTATTGCTTTATTTGTAACCATTATAAGCT
GCAATAAACAAGTTAACAACAACAATTGCATTCATTTTATGTTTCAGGTTCAGGGGGAGGTGTGGGAGGT
TTTTTAAAGCAAGTAAAACCTCTACAAATGTGGTATGGCTGATTATGATCCGCGGCCGCAATACGTCGAC
GTTATCAGCTGACTTCGTACGAGAGCCTAGGATTATGGCGCGCCACTAGTTATTAATAGTAATCAATTAC
GGGGTCATTAGTTCATAGCCCATATATGGAGTTCCGCGTTACATAACTTACGGTAAATGGCCCGCCTGGC
TGACCGCCCAACGACCCCCGCCCATTGACGTCAATAATGACGTATGTTCCCATAGTAACGCCAATAGGGA
CTTTCCATTGACGTCAATGGGTGGAGTATTTACGGTAAACTGCCCACTTGGCAGTACATCAAGTGTATCA
TATGCCAAGTCCGCCCCCTATTGACGTCAATGACGGTAAATGGCCCGCCTGGCATTATGCCCAGTACATG
ACCTTACGGGACTTTCCTACTTGGCAGTACATCTACGTATTAGTCATCGCTATTACCATGGTGATGCGGT
TTTGGCAGTACACCAATGGGCGTGGATAGCGGTTTGACTCACGGGGATTTCCAAGTCTCCACCCCATTGA
CGTCAATGGGAGTTTGTTTTGGCACCAAAATCAACGGGACTTTCCAAAATGTCGTAATAACCCCGCCCCG
TTGACGCAAATGGGCGGTAGGCGTGTACGGTGGGAGGTCTATATAAGCAGAGCTGGTTTAGTGAACCGTC
AGATCACTAGAAGCTTTATTGCGGTAGTTTATCACAGTTAAATTGCTAACGCAGTCAGTGCTTCTGACAC
AACAGTCTCGAACTTAAGCTGCAGAAGTTGGTCGTGAGGCACTGGGCAGGTAAGTATCAAGGTTACAAGA
CAGGTTTAAGGAGACCAATAGAAACTGGGCTTGTCGAGACAGAGAAGACTCTTGCGTTTCTGATAGGCAC
CTATTGGTCTTACTGACATCCACTTTGCCTTTCTCTCCACAGGTGTCCACTCCCAGTTCAATTACAGCTC
TTAAGGCTAGAGTATTAATACGACTCACTATAGGGCTAGCAAAGCCACCATGGCAGAAATCGGTACTGGC
TTTCCATTCGACCCCCATTATGTGGAAGTCCTGGGCGAGCGCATGCACTACGTCGATGTTGGTCCGCGCG
ATGGCACCCCTGTGCTGTTCCTGCACGGTAACCCGACCTCCTCCTACGTGTGGCGCAACATCATCCCGCA
TGTTGCACCGACCCATCGCTGCATTGCTCCAGACCTGATCGGTATGGGCAAATCCGACAAACCAGACCTG
GGTTATTTCTTCGACGACCACGTCCGCTTCATGGATGCCTTCATCGAAGCCCTGGGTCTGGAAGAGGTCG
TCCTGGTCATTCACGACTGGGGCTCCGCTCTGGGTTTCCACTGGGCCAAGCGCAATCCAGAGCGCGTCAA
AGGTATTGCATTTATGGAGTTCATCCGCCCTATCCCGACCTGGGACGAATGGCCAGAATTTGCCCGCGAG
ACCTTCCAGGCCTTCCGCACCACCGACGTCGGCCGCAAGCTGATCATCGATCAGAACGTTTTTATCGAGG
GTACGCTGCCGATGGGTGTCGTCCGCCCGCTGACTGAAGTCGAGATGGACCATTACCGCGAGCCGTTCCT
GAATCCTGTTGACCGCGAGCCACTGTGGCGCTTCCCAAACGAGCTGCCAATCGCCGGTGAGCCAGCGAAC
ATCGTCGCGCTGGTCGAAGAATACATGGACTGGCTGCACCAGTCCCCTGTCCCGAAGCTGCTGTTCTGGG
GCACCCCAGGCGTTCTGATCCCACCGGCCGAAGCCGCTCGCCTGGCCAAAAGCCTGCCTAACTGCAAGGC
TGTGGACATCGGCCCGGGTCTGAATCTGCTGCAAGAAGACAACCCGGACCTGATCGGCAGCGAGATCGCG
CGCTGGCTGTCGACGCTCGAGATTTCCGGCGAGCCAACCACTGAGGATCTGTACTTTCAGAGCGATAACG
CGATCGCCATGACTGAATATAAACTTGTGGTAGTTGGAGCTGACGGCGTAGGCAAGAGTGCCTTGACGAT
ACAGCTAATTCAGAATCATTTTGTGGACGAATATGATCCAACAATAGAGGATTCCTACAGGAAGCAAGTA
GTAATTGATGGAGAAACCTGTCTCTTGGATATTCTCGACACAGCAGGTCAAGAGGAGTACAGTGCAATGA
GGGACCAGTACATGAGGACTGGGGAGGGCTTTCTTTGTGTATTTGCCATAAATAATACTAAATCATTTGA
AGATATTCACCATTATAGAGAACAAATTAAAAGAGTTAAGGACTCTGAAGATGTACCTATGGTCCTAGTA
GGAAATAAATGTGATTTGCCTTCTAGAACAGTAGACACAAAACAGGCTCAGGACTTAGCAAGAAGTTATG
GAATTCCTTTTATTGAAACATCAGCAAAGACAAGACAGGGTGTTGATGATGCCTTCTATACATTAGTTCG
AGAAATTCGAAAACATAAAGAAAAGATGAGCAAAGATGGTAAAAAGAAGAAAAAGAAGTCAAAGACAAAG
TGTGTAATTATGTAAGTTTAAACGAATTCGGGCTCGGTACCCGGGGATCCTCTAGAGTCGACCTGCAGGC
ATGCAAGCTGATTTGGCTGCTGCCACCGCTGAGCAAGGCCGCTTCGAGCAGACATGATAAGATACATTGA
TGAGTTTGGACAAACCACAACTAGAATGCAGTGAAAAAAATGCTTTATTTGTGAAATTTGTGATGCTATT
GCTTTATTTGTAACCATTATAAGCTGCAATAAACAAGTTAACAACAACAATTGCATTCATTTTATGTTTC
AGGTTCAGGGGGAGATGTGGGAGGTTTTTTTAAGCAAGTAAAACCTCTACAAATGTGGTAAAATCTTAAT
TAAGAATTCTAATATAACTTCGTATAGCATACATTATACGAAGTTATGGATCCACTGTTGACAATTAATC
ATCGGCATAGTATATCGGCATAGTATAATACGACAAGGTGAGGAACTAAACCCAGGAGGCAGATCATGAT
TGAACAAGATGGATTGCACGCAGGTTCTCCGGCCGCTTGGGTGGAGAGGCTATTCGGCTATGACTGGGCA
CAACAGACAATCGGCTGCTCTGATGCCGCCGTGTTCCGGCTGTCAGCGCAGGGGCGCCCGGTTCTTTTTG
TCAAGACCGACCTGTCCGGTGCCCTGAATGAACTGCAGGACGAGGCAGCGCGGCTATCGTGGCTGGCCAC
GACGGGCGTTCCTTGCGCAGCTGTGCTCGACGTTGTCACTGAAGCGGGAAGGGACTGGCTGCTATTGGGC
GAAGTGCCGGGGCAGGATCTCCTGTCATCTCACCTTGCTCCTGCCGAGAAAGTATCCATCATGGCTGATG
CAATGCGGCGGCTGCATACGCTTGATCCGGCTACCTGCCCATTCGACCACCAAGCGAAACATCGCATCGA
GCGAGCACGTACTCGGATGGAAGCCGGTCTTGTCGATCAGGATGATCTGGACGAAGAGCATCAGGGGCTC
GCGCCAGCCGAACTGTTCGCCAGGCTCAAGGCGCGCATGCCCGACGGCGAGGATCTCGTCGTGACCCATG
GCGATGCCTGCTTGCCGAATATCATGGTGGAAAATGGCCGCTTTTCTGGATTCATCGACTGTGGCCGGCT
GGGTGTGGCGGACCGCTATCAGGACATAGCGTTGGCTACCCGTGATATTGCTGAAGAGCTTGGCGGCGAA
TGGGCTGACCGCTTCCTCGTGCTTTACGGTATCGCCGCTCCCGATTCGCAGCGCATCGCCTTCTATCGCC
TTCTTGACGAGTTCTTCTGATTCGAAATGACCGACCAAGCGACGCCCAACCGGTATCAGCTCACTCAAAG
GCGGTAATACGGTTATCCACAGAATCAGGGGATAACGCAGGAAAGAACATGTGAGCAAAAGGCCAGCAAA
AGGCCAGGAACCGTAAAAAGGCCGCGTTGCTGGCGTTTTTCCATAGGCTCCGCCCCCCTGACGAGCATCA
CAAAAATCGACGCTCAAGTCAGAGGTGGCGAAACCCGACAGGACTATAAAGATACCAGGCGTTTCCCCCT
GGAAGCTCCCTCGTGCGCTCTCCTGTTCCGACCCTGCCGCTTACCGGATACCTGTCCGCCTTTCTCCCTT
CGGGAAGCGTGGCGCTTTCTCATAGCTCACGCTGTAGGTATCTCAGTTCGGTGTAGGTCGTTCGCTCCAA
GCTGGGCTGTGTGCACGAACCCCCCGTTCAGCCCGACCGCTGCGCCTTATCCGGTAACTATCGTCTTGAG
TCCAACCCGGTAAGACACGACTTATCGCCACTGGCAGCAGCCACTGGTAACAGGATTAGCAGAGCGAGGT
ATGTAGGCGGTGCTACAGAGTTCTTGAAGTGGTGGCCTAACTACGGCTACACTAGAAGGACAGTATTTGG
TATCTGCGCTCTGCTGAAGCCAGTTACCTTCGGAAAAAGAGTTGGTAGCTCTTGATCCGGCAAACAAACC
ACCGCTGGTAGCGGTGGTTTTTTTGTTTGCAAGCAGCAGATTACGCGCAGAAAAAAAGGATTTCAAGAAG
ATCCTTTGATCTTTTCTACGGGGTCTGACGCTCAGTGGAACGAAAACTCACGTTAAGGGATTTTGGTCAT
GAGATTATCAAAAAGGATCTTCACCTAGATCCTTTTATAGTCCGGAATCGTCACACAAAAAACCAACACA
CAGATGTAATGAAAATAAAGATATTTTATTGCGGCCATCGTGATGGCTAGAGTTTAGCCCTCCCACACAT
AACCAGAGGGCAGCAATTCACGAATCCCAACTGCCGTCGGCTGTCCATCACTGTCCTTCACTATGGCTTT
GATCCCAGGATGCAGATCGAGAAGCACCTGTCGGCACCGTCCGCAGGGGCTCAAGATGCCCCTGTTCTCA
TTTCCGATCGCGACGATACAAGTCAGGTTGCCAGCTGCCGCAGCAGCAGCAGTGCCCAGCACCACGAGTT
CTGCACAAGGTCCCCCAGTAAAATGATATACATTGACACCAGTGAAGATGCGGCCGTCGCTAGAGAGAGC
TGCGCTGGCGACGCTGTAGTCTTCAGAGATGGGGATGCTGTTGATTGTAGCCGTTGCTCTTTCAATGAGG
GTGGATTCTTCTTGAGACAAAGGCTTGGCCATGGTGGCGCTAGTGTCAGAAGAATCGAGCTTTTTGCAAA
AGCCTAGGCCTCCAAAAAAGCCTCCTCACTACTTCTGGAATAGCTCAGAGGCCGAGGCGGCCTCGGCCTC
TGCATAAATAAAAAAAATTAGTCAGCCATGGGGCGGAGAATGGGCGGAACTGGGCGGAGTTAGGGGCGGG
ATGGGCGGAGTTAGGGGCGGGACTATGGTTGCTGACTAATTGAGATGCATGCTTTGCATACTTCTGCCTG
CTGGGGAGCCTGGGGACTTTCCACACCTGGTTGCTGACTAATTGAGATGCATGCTTTGCATACTTCTGCC
TGCTGGGGAGCCTGGGGACTTTCCACACCCTAACTGACACACATTCCACAGCTGGTTCTTTCCGCCTCAG
AAGGTACCTAACCAAGTTCCTCTTTCAGAGGTTATTTCAGGCCATGGTGCTGCGCAAGACGCGTTAATTA
AGACGT
