Features (pLannotate 1.2.2; 19 found; start..end, strand, type, name):
      3..84      -  polyA_signal   SV40 poly(A) signal: SV40 polyadenylation signal
    107..190     -  CDS            large T antigen (fragment): large T antigen from SV40 (simian virus 40)
    255..620     +  enhancer       CMV enhancer: human cytomegalovirus immediate early enhancer
    622..821     +  promoter       CMV promoter: human cytomegalovirus (CMV) immediate early promoter
    960..1092    +  intron         chimeric intron: chimera between introns from human β-globin and immunoglobulin heavy chain genes
   1136..1154    +  promoter       T7 promoter: promoter for bacteriophage T7 RNA polymerase
   1170..2060    +  CDS            HaloTag®: modified bacterial dehalogenase that forms covalent bonds with chloroalkane derivatives
   2073..2093    +  CDS            TEV site: tobacco etch virus (TEV) protease recognition and cleavage site
   2109..2675    +  CDS            K-Ras: human small GTPase proto-oncoprotein
   2684..2739    +  misc_feature   MCS: pUC18/19 multiple cloning site
   2788..2909    -  polyA_signal   SV40 poly(A) signal: SV40 polyadenylation signal
   2932..3000    -  CDS            large T antigen (fragment): large T antigen from SV40 (simian virus 40)
   3024..3057    +  protein_bind   loxP: Cre-mediated recombination occurs in the 8-bp core sequence (GCATACAT). Cre recombinase
   3067..3114    +  promoter       EM7 promoter: synthetic bacterial promoter&nbsp
   3146..3937    +  CDS            neo: KKA2_KLEPN - Also known as kan, nptII. Experimental evidence at protein level: Swiss-Prot protein existence level 1. Resistance to kanamycin, neomycin, paromomycin, ribostamycin, butirosin and gentamicin B. From Klebsiella pneumoniae.
   4098..4686    -  rep_origin     ori: high-copy-number ColE1/pMB1/pBR322/pUC origin of replication
   4812..4860    -  polyA_signal   poly(A) signal: synthetic polyadenylation signal
   4884..5282    -  CDS            BSD: blasticidin S deaminase; Aspergillus terreus BSD; confers resistance to blasticidin
   5313..5670    -  promoter       SV40 promoter: SV40 enhancer and early promoter
>Addgene plasmid #236857 | NanoBRET Assay Vector, HaloTag-KRAS(G12D) | addgene full sequence | sequence record 474591 | Addgene NGS Result
CGGCAGTGAAAAAAATGCTTTATTTGTGAAATTTGTGATGCTATTGCTTTATTTGTAACCATTATAAGCT
GCAATAAACAAGTTAACAACAACAATTGCATTCATTTTATGTTTCAGGTTCAGGGGGAGGTGTGGGAGGT
TTTTTAAAGCAAGTAAAACCTCTACAAATGTGGTATGGCTGATTATGATCCGCGGCCGCAATACGTCGAC
GTTATCAGCTGACTTCGTACGAGAGCCTAGGATTATGGCGCGCCACTAGTTATTAATAGTAATCAATTAC
GGGGTCATTAGTTCATAGCCCATATATGGAGTTCCGCGTTACATAACTTACGGTAAATGGCCCGCCTGGC
TGACCGCCCAACGACCCCCGCCCATTGACGTCAATAATGACGTATGTTCCCATAGTAACGCCAATAGGGA
CTTTCCATTGACGTCAATGGGTGGAGTATTTACGGTAAACTGCCCACTTGGCAGTACATCAAGTGTATCA
TATGCCAAGTCCGCCCCCTATTGACGTCAATGACGGTAAATGGCCCGCCTGGCATTATGCCCAGTACATG
ACCTTACGGGACTTTCCTACTTGGCAGTACATCTACGTATTAGTCATCGCTATTACCATGGTGATGCGGT
TTTGGCAGTACACCAATGGGCGTGGATAGCGGTTTGACTCACGGGGATTTCCAAGTCTCCACCCCATTGA
CGTCAATGGGAGTTTGTTTTGGCACCAAAATCAACGGGACTTTCCAAAATGTCGTAATAACCCCGCCCCG
TTGACGCAAATGGGCGGTAGGCGTGTACGGTGGGAGGTCTATATAAGCAGAGCTGGTTTAGTGAACCGTC
AGATCACTAGAAGCTTTATTGCGGTAGTTTATCACAGTTAAATTGCTAACGCAGTCAGTGCTTCTGACAC
AACAGTCTCGAACTTAAGCTGCAGAAGTTGGTCGTGAGGCACTGGGCAGGTAAGTATCAAGGTTACAAGA
CAGGTTTAAGGAGACCAATAGAAACTGGGCTTGTCGAGACAGAGAAGACTCTTGCGTTTCTGATAGGCAC
CTATTGGTCTTACTGACATCCACTTTGCCTTTCTCTCCACAGGTGTCCACTCCCAGTTCAATTACAGCTC
TTAAGGCTAGAGTATTAATACGACTCACTATAGGGCTAGCAAAGCCACCATGGCAGAAATCGGTACTGGC
TTTCCATTCGACCCCCATTATGTGGAAGTCCTGGGCGAGCGCATGCACTACGTCGATGTTGGTCCGCGCG
ATGGCACCCCTGTGCTGTTCCTGCACGGTAACCCGACCTCCTCCTACGTGTGGCGCAACATCATCCCGCA
TGTTGCACCGACCCATCGCTGCATTGCTCCAGACCTGATCGGTATGGGCAAATCCGACAAACCAGACCTG
GGTTATTTCTTCGACGACCACGTCCGCTTCATGGATGCCTTCATCGAAGCCCTGGGTCTGGAAGAGGTCG
TCCTGGTCATTCACGACTGGGGCTCCGCTCTGGGTTTCCACTGGGCCAAGCGCAATCCAGAGCGCGTCAA
AGGTATTGCATTTATGGAGTTCATCCGCCCTATCCCGACCTGGGACGAATGGCCAGAATTTGCCCGCGAG
ACCTTCCAGGCCTTCCGCACCACCGACGTCGGCCGCAAGCTGATCATCGATCAGAACGTTTTTATCGAGG
GTACGCTGCCGATGGGTGTCGTCCGCCCGCTGACTGAAGTCGAGATGGACCATTACCGCGAGCCGTTCCT
GAATCCTGTTGACCGCGAGCCACTGTGGCGCTTCCCAAACGAGCTGCCAATCGCCGGTGAGCCAGCGAAC
ATCGTCGCGCTGGTCGAAGAATACATGGACTGGCTGCACCAGTCCCCTGTCCCGAAGCTGCTGTTCTGGG
GCACCCCAGGCGTTCTGATCCCACCGGCCGAAGCCGCTCGCCTGGCCAAAAGCCTGCCTAACTGCAAGGC
TGTGGACATCGGCCCGGGTCTGAATCTGCTGCAAGAAGACAACCCGGACCTGATCGGCAGCGAGATCGCG
CGCTGGCTGTCGACGCTCGAGATTTCCGGCGAGCCAACCACTGAGGATCTGTACTTTCAGAGCGATAACG
CGATCGCCATGACTGAATATAAACTTGTGGTAGTTGGAGCTGGTGACGTAGGCAAGAGTGCCTTGACGAT
ACAGCTAATTCAGAATCATTTTGTGGACGAATATGATCCAACAATAGAGGATTCCTACAGGAAGCAAGTA
GTAATTGATGGAGAAACCTGTCTCTTGGATATTCTCGACACAGCAGGTCAAGAGGAGTACAGTGCAATGA
GGGACCAGTACATGAGGACTGGGGAGGGCTTTCTTTGTGTATTTGCCATAAATAATACTAAATCATTTGA
AGATATTCACCATTATAGAGAACAAATTAAAAGAGTTAAGGACTCTGAAGATGTACCTATGGTCCTAGTA
GGAAATAAATGTGATTTGCCTTCTAGAACAGTAGACACAAAACAGGCTCAGGACTTAGCAAGAAGTTATG
GAATTCCTTTTATTGAAACATCAGCAAAGACAAGACAGGGTGTTGATGATGCCTTCTATACATTAGTTCG
AGAAATTCGAAAACATAAAGAAAAGATGAGCAAAGATGGTAAAAAGAAGAAAAAGAAGTCAAAGACAAAG
TGTGTAATTATGTAAGTTTAAACGAATTCGGGCTCGGTACCCGGGGATCCTCTAGAGTCGACCTGCAGGC
ATGCAAGCTGATTTGGCTGCTGCCACCGCTGAGCAAGGCCGCTTCGAGCAGACATGATAAGATACATTGA
TGAGTTTGGACAAACCACAACTAGAATGCAGTGAAAAAAATGCTTTATTTGTGAAATTTGTGATGCTATT
GCTTTATTTGTAACCATTATAAGCTGCAATAAACAAGTTAACAACAACAATTGCATTCATTTTATGTTTC
AGGTTCAGGGGGAGATGTGGGAGGTTTTTTTAAGCAAGTAAAACCTCTACAAATGTGGTAAAATCTTAAT
TAAGAATTCTAATATAACTTCGTATAGCATACATTATACGAAGTTATGGATCCACTGTTGACAATTAATC
ATCGGCATAGTATATCGGCATAGTATAATACGACAAGGTGAGGAACTAAACCCAGGAGGCAGATCATGAT
TGAACAAGATGGATTGCACGCAGGTTCTCCGGCCGCTTGGGTGGAGAGGCTATTCGGCTATGACTGGGCA
CAACAGACAATCGGCTGCTCTGATGCCGCCGTGTTCCGGCTGTCAGCGCAGGGGCGCCCGGTTCTTTTTG
TCAAGACCGACCTGTCCGGTGCCCTGAATGAACTGCAGGACGAGGCAGCGCGGCTATCGTGGCTGGCCAC
GACGGGCGTTCCTTGCGCAGCTGTGCTCGACGTTGTCACTGAAGCGGGAAGGGACTGGCTGCTATTGGGC
GAAGTGCCGGGGCAGGATCTCCTGTCATCTCACCTTGCTCCTGCCGAGAAAGTATCCATCATGGCTGATG
CAATGCGGCGGCTGCATACGCTTGATCCGGCTACCTGCCCATTCGACCACCAAGCGAAACATCGCATCGA
GCGAGCACGTACTCGGATGGAAGCCGGTCTTGTCGATCAGGATGATCTGGACGAAGAGCATCAGGGGCTC
GCGCCAGCCGAACTGTTCGCCAGGCTCAAGGCGCGCATGCCCGACGGCGAGGATCTCGTCGTGACCCATG
GCGATGCCTGCTTGCCGAATATCATGGTGGAAAATGGCCGCTTTTCTGGATTCATCGACTGTGGCCGGCT
GGGTGTGGCGGACCGCTATCAGGACATAGCGTTGGCTACCCGTGATATTGCTGAAGAGCTTGGCGGCGAA
TGGGCTGACCGCTTCCTCGTGCTTTACGGTATCGCCGCTCCCGATTCGCAGCGCATCGCCTTCTATCGCC
TTCTTGACGAGTTCTTCTGATTCGAAATGACCGACCAAGCGACGCCCAACCGGTATCAGCTCACTCAAAG
GCGGTAATACGGTTATCCACAGAATCAGGGGATAACGCAGGAAAGAACATGTGAGCAAAAGGCCAGCAAA
AGGCCAGGAACCGTAAAAAGGCCGCGTTGCTGGCGTTTTTCCATAGGCTCCGCCCCCCTGACGAGCATCA
CAAAAATCGACGCTCAAGTCAGAGGTGGCGAAACCCGACAGGACTATAAAGATACCAGGCGTTTCCCCCT
GGAAGCTCCCTCGTGCGCTCTCCTGTTCCGACCCTGCCGCTTACCGGATACCTGTCCGCCTTTCTCCCTT
CGGGAAGCGTGGCGCTTTCTCATAGCTCACGCTGTAGGTATCTCAGTTCGGTGTAGGTCGTTCGCTCCAA
GCTGGGCTGTGTGCACGAACCCCCCGTTCAGCCCGACCGCTGCGCCTTATCCGGTAACTATCGTCTTGAG
TCCAACCCGGTAAGACACGACTTATCGCCACTGGCAGCAGCCACTGGTAACAGGATTAGCAGAGCGAGGT
ATGTAGGCGGTGCTACAGAGTTCTTGAAGTGGTGGCCTAACTACGGCTACACTAGAAGGACAGTATTTGG
TATCTGCGCTCTGCTGAAGCCAGTTACCTTCGGAAAAAGAGTTGGTAGCTCTTGATCCGGCAAACAAACC
ACCGCTGGTAGCGGTGGTTTTTTTGTTTGCAAGCAGCAGATTACGCGCAGAAAAAAAGGATTTCAAGAAG
ATCCTTTGATCTTTTCTACGGGGTCTGACGCTCAGTGGAACGAAAACTCACGTTAAGGGATTTTGGTCAT
GAGATTATCAAAAAGGATCTTCACCTAGATCCTTTTATAGTCCGGAATCGTCACACAAAAAACCAACACA
CAGATGTAATGAAAATAAAGATATTTTATTGCGGCCATCGTGATGGCTAGAGTTTAGCCCTCCCACACAT
AACCAGAGGGCAGCAATTCACGAATCCCAACTGCCGTCGGCTGTCCATCACTGTCCTTCACTATGGCTTT
GATCCCAGGATGCAGATCGAGAAGCACCTGTCGGCACCGTCCGCAGGGGCTCAAGATGCCCCTGTTCTCA
TTTCCGATCGCGACGATACAAGTCAGGTTGCCAGCTGCCGCAGCAGCAGCAGTGCCCAGCACCACGAGTT
CTGCACAAGGTCCCCCAGTAAAATGATATACATTGACACCAGTGAAGATGCGGCCGTCGCTAGAGAGAGC
TGCGCTGGCGACGCTGTAGTCTTCAGAGATGGGGATGCTGTTGATTGTAGCCGTTGCTCTTTCAATGAGG
GTGGATTCTTCTTGAGACAAAGGCTTGGCCATGGTGGCGCTAGTGTCAGAAGAATCGAGCTTTTTGCAAA
AGCCTAGGCCTCCAAAAAAGCCTCCTCACTACTTCTGGAATAGCTCAGAGGCCGAGGCGGCCTCGGCCTC
TGCATAAATAAAAAAAATTAGTCAGCCATGGGGCGGAGAATGGGCGGAACTGGGCGGAGTTAGGGGCGGG
ATGGGCGGAGTTAGGGGCGGGACTATGGTTGCTGACTAATTGAGATGCATGCTTTGCATACTTCTGCCTG
CTGGGGAGCCTGGGGACTTTCCACACCTGGTTGCTGACTAATTGAGATGCATGCTTTGCATACTTCTGCC
TGCTGGGGAGCCTGGGGACTTTCCACACCCTAACTGACACACATTCCACAGCTGGTTCTTTCCGCCTCAG
AAGGTACCTAACCAAGTTCCTCTTTCAGAGGTTATTTCAGGCCATGGTGCTGCGCAAGACGCGTTAATTA
AGACGT
